>Addgene plasmid #217154 | pCMV-TC1_DM | addgene full sequence | sequence record 443153 | Addgene NGS Result
GACATTGATTATTGACTAGTTATTAATAGTAATCAATTACGGGGTCATTAGTTCATAGCCCATATATGGA
GTTCCGCGTTACATAACTTACGGTAAATGGCCCGCCTGGCTGACCGCCCAACGACCCCCGCCCATTGACG
TCAATAATGACGTATGTTCCCATAGTAACGCCAATAGGGACTTTCCATTGACGTCAATGGGTGGAGTATT
TACGGTAAACTGCCCACTTGGCAGTACATCAAGTGTATCATATGCCAAGTACGCCCCCTATTGACGTCAA
TGACGGTAAATGGCCCGCCTGGCATTATGCCCAGTACATGACCTTATGGGACTTTCCTACTTGGCAGTAC
ATCTACGTATTAGTCATCGCTATTACCATGGTGATGCGGTTTTGGCAGTACATCAATGGGCGTGGATAGC
GGTTTGACTCACGGGGATTTCCAAGTCTCCACCCCATTGACGTCAATGGGAGTTTGTTTTGGCACCAAAA
TCAACGGGACTTTCCAAAATGTCGTAACAACTCCGCCCCATTGACGCAAATGGGCGGTAGGCGTGTACGG
TGGGAGGTCTATATAAGCAGAGCTCTCTGGCTAACTAGAGAACCCACTGCTTACTGGCTTATCGAAATTA
ATACGACTCACTATAGGGAGACCCAAGCTTGGTACCGAGCTCGGATCCACTAGTAACGGCCGCCAGTGTG
CTGGAATTCGCCGCCACCATGGGTCGTGGCAAGCATTGCACCGTGGAGAAGCGCAACCTGATTAAAAACA
TGATCAGCGAGGGCAAAACCTATGCGGAGATCGGCCGTATTGTGGGCTGCAGCAACAAAATGATCCGCAA
GGCGCTGCTGTTCGTGGAAAAAAACGAAACGCGCCGCCGTAAACCTAGCATGAGCAACGTGGAAATTAAA
CGCCTGGTGCGCCAGGGTAAGAAAGAGCCTTTTAAACCGGCGACCGAGCTGAAAAAGGAACTGCAGATTG
CGGAAAGCGTGGAAACGGTTCGTAAACGCCTGCGCCAGAATAATCTGAACGCCTGCAGCCCTCGCAAAGT
TCCGCTGCTGACCGTTAAACATGTGGCCAAGCGCATTGAATATGCGAAGATCCATAAAGATTGGCCTGTG
GAGAAATGGCGCAACATTCTGTGGAGCGATGAGAGCAAGATTGTGCTGTTTGGCGGCAAAGGCAGCCGTA
GCTATGTTCGTCGTCCTCCTCGCACCGAATATAATCCGCGCTTTACCTTTAAAGCGGTGAAACACGGCGG
CAGCAACATAATGGTGTGGGCCTGCTTCAGCTATTATGGCGTGGGCCCGATTCATTGGATTCAGGGCATT
ATGGACCAGCATATCTACACCGACATTCTGGAAAACGTGATGCTGCCGTATGCCGAAGACGAAATGCCTC
TGGTGTGGACCTTTCAGCAGGATAACGATCCGAAGCATACCAGCAAAAAAGCGCGCAAGTGGTTCGAGCA
GAAGAGCATCCGCGTGATGAAATGGCCGGCACAAAGCCCTGATCTGAACCCGATCGAGAACTTATGGGCG
GACGTGAAGAAGAAAGTGAGCGAGGCGAAACCGAACAACAACGAGGATCTGTGGGGCGTGGTGAAAGACA
GCTGGAGCAAGATTCCGCAGAAACGCTGCCAGGATCTGGTGGATAGCATGCCTCGTCGTTGCGCAGCCGT
TATTGCGAACAAGGGCCATGCGACCAAATATTGATGAGCGGCCGCTCGAGCATGCATCTAGAGGGCCCTA
TTCTATAGTGTCACCTAAATGCTAGAGCTCGCTGATCAGCCTCGACTGTGCCTTCTAGTTGCCAGCCATC
TGTTGTTTGCCCCTCCCCCGTGCCTTCCTTGACCCTGGAAGGTGCCACTCCCACTGTCCTTTCCTAATAA
AATGAGGAAATTGCATCGCATTGTCTGAGTAGGTGTCATTCTATTCTGGGGGGTGGGGTGGGGCAGGACA
GCAAGGGGGAGGATTGGGAAGACAATAGCAGGCATGCTGGGGATGCGGTGGGCTCTATGGCTTCTGAGGC
GGAAAGAACCAGCTGGGGCTCTAGGGGGTATCCCC
[124 nt withheld, positions 2066-2189]
C
[91 nt withheld, positions 2191-2281]
A
[49 nt withheld, positions 2283-2331]
CCTTTGACGTTGGAGTCCACGTTCTTT
[37 nt withheld, positions 2359-2395]
ACCCTATCTCGGTCTATTCTTTTGATTTATAAGGGATTTTGCCGATTTCGGCCTATTGGTTAAAAAATGA
GCTGATTTAACAAAAATTTAACGCGAATTAATTCTGTGGAATGTGTGTCAGTTAGGGTGTGGAAAGTCCC
CAGGCTCCCCAGCAGGCAGAAGTATGCAAAGCATGCATCTCAATTAGTCAGCAACCAGGTGTGGAAAGTC
CCCAGGCTCCCCAGCAGGCAGAAGTATGCAAAGCATGCATCTCAATTAGTCAGCAACCATAGTCCCGCCC
CTAACTCCGCCCATCCCGCCCCTAACTCCGCCCAGTTCCGCCCATTCTCCGCCCCATGGCTGACTAATTT
TTTTTATTTATGCAGAGGCCGAGGCCGCCTCTGCCTCTGAGCTATTCCAGAAGTAGTGAGGAGGCTTTTT
TGGAGGCCTAGGCTTTTGCAAAAAGCTCCCCGAAATGACCGACCAAGCGACGCCCAACCTGCCATCACGA
GATTTCGATTCCACCGCCGCCTTCTATGAAAGGTTGGGCTTCGGAATCGTTTTCCGGGACGCCGGCTGGA
TGATCCTCCAGCGCGGGGATCTCATGCTGGAGTTCTTCGCCCACCCCAACTTGTTTATTGCAGCTTATAA
TGGTTACAAATAAAGCAATAGCATCACAAATTTCACAAATAAAGCATTTTTTTCACTGCATTCTAGTTGT
GGTTTGTCCAAACTCATCAATGTATCTTATCATGTCTGTATACCGTCGACCTCTAGCTAGAGCTTGGCGT
AATCATGGTCATAGCTGTTTCCTGTGTGAAATTGTTATCCGCTCACAATTCCACACAACATACGAGCCGG
AAGCATAAAGTGTAAAGCCTGGGGTGCCTAATGAGTGAGCTAACTCACATTAATTGCGTTGCGCTCACTG
CCCGCTTTCCAGTCGGGAAACCTGTCGTGCCAGCTGCATTAATGAATCGGCCAACGCGCGGGGAGAGGCG
GTTTGCGTATTGGGCGCTCTTCCGCTTCCTCGCTCACTGACTCGCTGCGCTCGGTCGTTCGGCTGCGGCG
AGCGGTATCAGCTCACTCAAAGGCGGTAATACGGTTATCCACAGAATCAGGGGATAACGCAGGAAAGAAC
ATGTGAGCAAAAGGCCAGCAAAAGGCCAGGAACCGTAAAAAGGCCGCGTTGCTGGCGTTTTTCCATAGGC
TCCGCCCCCCTGACGAGCATCACAAAAATCGACGCTCAAGTCAGAGGTGGCGAAACCCGACAGGACTATA
AAGATACCAGGCGTTTCCCCCTGGAAGCTCCCTCGTGCGCTCTCCTGTTCCGACCCTGCCGCTTACCGGA
TACCTGTCCGCCTTTCTCCCTTCGGGAAGCGTGGCGCTTTCTCATAGCTCACGCTGTAGGTATCTCAGTT
CGGTGTAGGTCGTTCGCTCCAAGCTGGGCTGTGTGCACGAACCCCCCGTTCAGCCCGACCGCTGCGCCTT
ATCCGGTAACTATCGTCTTGAGTCCAACCCGGTAAGACACGACTTATCGCCACTGGCAGCAGCCACTGGT
AACAGGATTAGCAGAGCGAGGTATGTAGGCGGTGCTACAGAGTTCTTGAAGTGGTGGCCTAACTACGGCT
ACACTAGAAGAACAGTATTTGGTATCTGCGCTCTGCTGAAGCCAGTTACCTTCGGAAAAAGAGTTGGTAG
CTCTTGATCCGGCAAACAAACCACCGCTGGTAGCGGTGGTTTTTTTGTTTGCAAGCAGCAGATTACGCGC
AGAAAAAAAGGATCTCAAGAAGATCCTTTGATCTTTTCTACGGGGTCTGACGCTCAGTGGAACGAAAACT
CACGTTAAGGGATTTTGGTCATGAGATTATCAAAAAGGATCTTCACCTAGATCCTTTTAAATTAAAAATG
AAGTTTTAAATCAATCTAAAGTATATATGAGTAAACTTGGTCTGACAGTTACCAATGCTTAATCAGTGAG
GCACCTATCTCAGCGATCTGTCTATTTCGTTCATCCATAGTTGCCTGACTCCCCGTCGTGTAGATAACTA
CGATACGGGAGGGCTTACCATCTGGCCCCAGTGCTGCAATGATACCGCGAGACCCACGCTCACCGGCTCC
AGATTTATCAGCAATAAACCAGCCAGCCGGAAGGGCCGAGCGCAGAAGTGGTCCTGCAACTTTATCCGCC
TCCATCCAGTCTATTAATTGTTGCCGGGAAGCTAGAGTAAGTAGTTCGCCAGTTAATAGTTTGCGCAACG
TTGTTGCCATTGCTACAGGCATCGTGGTGTCACGCTCGTCGTTTGGTATGGCTTCATTCAGCTCCGGTTC
CCAACGATCAAGGCGAGTTACATGATCCCCCATGTTGTGCAAAAAAGCGGTTAGCTCCTTCGGTCCTCCG
ATCGTTGTCAGAAGTAAGTTGGCCGCAGTGTTATCACTCATGGTTATGGCAGCACTGCATAATTCTCTTA
CTGTCATGCCATCCGTAAGATGCTTTTCTGTGACTGGTGAGTACTCAACCAAGTCATTCTGAGAATAGTG
TATGCGGCGACCGAGTTGCTCTTGCCCGGCGTCAATACGGGATAATACCGCGCCACATAGCAGAACTTTA
AAAGTGCTCATCATTGGAAAACGTTCTTCGGGGCGAAAACTCTCAAGGATCTTACCGCTGTTGAGATCCA
GTTCGATGTAACCCACTCGTGCACCCAACTGATCTTCAGCATCTTTTACTTTCACCAGCGTTTCTGGGTG
AGCAAAAACAGGAAGGCAAAATGCCGCAAAAAAGGGAATAAGGGCGACACGGAAATGTTGAATACTCATA
CTCTTCCTTTTTCAATATTATTGAAGCATTTATCAGGGTTATTGTCTCATGAGCGGATACATATTTGAAT
GTATTTAGAAAAATAAACAAATAGGGGTTCCGCGCACATTTCCCCGAAAAGTGCCACCTGACGTCGACGG
ATCGGGAGATCTCCCGATCCCCTATGGTGCACTCTCAGTACAATCTGCTCTGATGCCGCATAGTTAAGCC
AGTATCTGCTCCCTGCTTGTGTGTTGGAGGTCGCTGAGTAGTGCGCGAGCAAAATTTAAGCTACAACAAG
GCAAGGCTTGACCGACAATTGCATGAAGAATCTGCTTAGGGTTAGGCGTTTTGCGCTGCTTCGCGATGTA
CGGGCCAGATATACGCGTT
Features (pLannotate 1.2.2; 19 found; start..end, strand, type, name):
      1..380     +  enhancer       CMV enhancer: human cytomegalovirus immediate early enhancer
    381..584     +  promoter       CMV promoter: human cytomegalovirus (CMV) immediate early promoter
    580..613     +  LTR            5' LTR (truncated) (fragment): truncated 5' long terminal repeat (LTR) from HIV-1
    629..647     +  promoter       T7 promoter: promoter for bacteriophage T7 RNA polymerase
   1752..1770    -  promoter       SP6 promoter: promoter for bacteriophage SP6 RNA polymerase
   1796..2020    +  polyA_signal   bGH poly(A) signal: bovine growth hormone polyadenylation signal
   2024..2045    +  promoter       SV40 promoter (fragment): SV40 enhancer and early promoter
   2066..2494    +  rep_origin     f1 ori (sequence partly withheld): f1 bacteriophage origin of replication; arrow indicates direction of (+) strand synthesis
   2508..2837    +  promoter       SV40 promoter: SV40 enhancer and early promoter
   2850..3008    +  CDS            ble (fragment): BLE_KLEPN - Experimental evidence at protein level: Swiss-Prot protein existence level 1. Binding protein with a strong affinity to the bleomycin family of antibiotics. Binds to CL990; an antimitotic-antibiotic compound. From Klebsiella pneumoniae.
   3003..3124    +  polyA_signal   SV40 poly(A) signal: SV40 polyadenylation signal
   3197..3213    -  protein_bind   lac operator: The lac repressor binds to the lac operator to inhibit transcription in E. coli. This inhibition can be relieved by adding lactose or isopropyl-β-D-thiogalactopyranoside (IPTG). lac repressor encoded by lacI
   3221..3251    -  promoter       lac promoter: promoter for the E. coli lac operon
   3266..3287    -  protein_bind   CAP binding site: CAP binding activates transcription in the presence of cAMP. E. coli catabolite activator protein
   3300..3392    -  CDS            lacI (fragment): lac repressor; lacI; The lac repressor binds to the lac operator to inhibit transcription in E. coli. This inhibition can be relieved by adding lactose or isopropyl-β-D-thiogalactopyranoside (IPTG).
   3575..4163    -  rep_origin     ori: high-copy-number ColE1/pMB1/pBR322/pUC origin of replication
   4334..5194    -  CDS            AmpR: β-lactamase; bla; confers resistance to ampicillin, carbenicillin, and related antibiotics
   5195..5299    -  promoter       AmpR promoter: bla
   5358..5410    -  misc_feature   bom (fragment): basis of mobility region from pBR322
