[The description below was written by a language model from this plasmid's Addgene catalogue record and pLannotate feature annotations shown in this document.]
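Description:
pCMV-TC1_DM is a 5,564 nt mammalian expression plasmid built on a pCMV backbone for producing the TC1_DM transposase, a synthetic coding sequence, in cultured mammalian cells. It is propagated in E. coli as a high-copy plasmid through a ColE1/pUC-type origin and selected with ampicillin via the β-lactamase gene and its native promoter. An f1 bacteriophage origin is also present, along with leftover lac promoter/operator, CAP site and short lacI and bom fragments that are typical backbone remnants with no evident role in the construct's use.

The expression cassette consists of the human cytomegalovirus immediate early enhancer and promoter, followed by a T7 promoter, an unannotated interval of roughly 1.1 kb, a reverse-oriented SP6 promoter and the bovine growth hormone polyadenylation signal. The automated annotation did not recognise the transposase itself, but this gap between the T7 and SP6 sites is where the insert would be expected to lie; the cloning sites are recorded as unknown. The flanking phage promoters could in principle serve for in vitro transcription or as sequencing primer sites. Downstream, an SV40 early promoter and SV40 poly(A) signal flank only a short fragment of a bleomycin-resistance (ble) gene, so the plasmid appears to lack an intact mammalian selection marker and is best suited to transient transfection.

The plasmid comes from a survey of DNA transposons tested for activity in human cells. As a transposase-only vector, it would presumably act as the helper that supplies the enzyme in trans, although the record does not describe a partner donor plasmid carrying the matching transposon ends.
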