Addgene plasmid #217154: pCMV-TC1_DM
Purpose: Mammalian expression vector for expression of TC1_DM transposase (CMV promoter)
Depositing lab: Haoyi Wang. Depositing organization: Institute of Zoology, Chinese Academy of Sciences. Publication: Heterologous survey of 130 DNA transposons in human cells highlights their functional divergence and expands the genome engineering toolbox. Zhang T, Tan S, Tang N, Li Y, Zhang C, Sun J, Guo Y, Gao H, Cai Y, Sun W, Wang C, Fu L, Ma H, Wu Y, Hu X, Zhang X, Gee P, Yan W, Zhao Y, Chen Q, Guo B, Wang H, Zhang YE. Cell. 2024 Jul 11;187(14):3741-3760.e30. doi: 10.1016/j.cell.2024.05.007. Epub 2024 Jun 5. PubMed 38843831.
Backbone
  Vector backbone: pCMV
  Vector type: Mammalian Expression
Growth in bacteria
  Bacterial resistance: Ampicillin, 100 μg/mL
  Growth temperature: 37°C
  Growth strain: DH5alpha
  Copy number: High Copy
Gene/Insert
  Gene/Insert name: TC1_DM transposase
  Species: Synthetic
  Cloning method: Restriction Enzyme; 5′ cloning site Unknown (unknown if destroyed); 3′ cloning site Unknown (unknown if destroyed)
Terms and licenses: Academic/Nonprofit Terms; Industry Terms: Not Available to Industry
How to cite: pCMV-TC1_DM was a gift from Haoyi Wang (Addgene plasmid # 217154 ; http://n2t.net/addgene:217154 ; RRID:Addgene_217154)
